>Addgene plasmid #53109 | pME18ST-d5-HT2A | addgene partial sequence | sequence record 83601 | pcDL-F 5'-GTTGCCTTTACTTCTAGGCCT-3'
TGCTCTAAAAGCTGCGGAATTCCGGAATTTCCCTCGAGGCCACCATGGAGATGCAAAGCTACTCTGGTCG
TGGACCATCGACAGGCACATCAGAAACAGCAACAGCAACAGCAGCAGTTGCATCTGCATCTGCATCAGAC
ACAGCAGCAACATTCACACTGCGACACTTCAATTGTCGGCTGGAAGAGGCGGATTGGCCTGGGCCTCGCC
AGCCGTTTATTGACTGCGAAGGCAGCCACACCAACAGCACATCCTACACCCCCAGCAGCCTGCCCACCAG
CAAAAACCTCATCGAGGGACCCAACAACACATTCCAGTGTGCACGGCAAGCTATCGACGAAGCGGAGCAC
AACGCATTCTATAGTTGCGATGGGGAAAGCCCATTGTCTGAAAACTGCACTTTGAGGCTGAAGGCGCGAC
TGTTGCGATGGCCGTACGAGGCGTATGAGCACATTCGACTGGCAATCAACGGGGCACTCAGTGATTATGC
TAGTGATAAACTTAGTGATAGTTCGAGCTGCGATGAAGGAGGCATGGTGTTGCAATGTAAGCTGGGTCAG
GCCCATGAACTATTGCTTTGTCATTTGCAACAACTCGAGAGGGAGCCACTGCGGGAGGTGGGAAGCGCGG
AGGAGAGCTTCTCCAACGACAGCCTTCTGCAGGCCTTTCAAATCGAACTGGGCGCAGAGCGCGATGGACT
CTGGTCCTTCCTTAATCTAAGCGAGCTAATGGAGCCCGATCACGGATTCCTGGGCATCATGAATGTCACC
AACACTAGCTTAGACATGTTTTTGCCGAACCTTACAGCCCTGAACACGACCTCCACGGCCTCCACTGCAG
ACATGGCCACCGAGTTCGCGGTAACAAAGAGCTTTCTGGACTACAGTCCCCACGGCTACGATTTCCTATT
CCTGTTCGTGGTGTTCTTTATCTTCGCGGGTGGCCTGGGTAATATCCTTGTGTGCCTAGCCGTTGCCTTG
GACCGGAAACTGCAGAATGTGACTAACTA
