>Addgene plasmid #53109 | pME18ST-d5-HT2A | addgene partial sequence | sequence record 83602 | SV40pA-R 5'-GAAATTTGTGATGCTATTGC-3'
TTATAAGCTGCAATAAACAAGTTAACAACAACAATTGCATTCATTTTATGTTTCAGGTTCAGGGGGAGGT
GTGGGAGGTTTTTTCTCTAGACTAGTCTAGCGGCCGCTCACCGTTTGCAGTTGCACTTGAGCAGGCGGAT
AAAGGCCGCCCGGAACGTGCGATTGAATATGGTGTAGATGATGGGATTGATCGTCGAGGAGACATAGCCA
AGCCAAAGGCAGGTATTCACCACGTGCTCCGGCACTTGGCACTCGGGGCATGCGGCAAATATAATGTTCA
AGATGAAGAAAGGCGACCAGCACAGAACGAAGGTGAAAAACACCAATCCGAGCACCTTGGTGGCCTTCTG
CTCCGTAGCAACGGCATTGGCCGACAAGCTGTTTCGTTTACTGCGATTGTTTAGAAAACGCAAATTGAGG
GTGGGCGTGGCAACGCGGTTGAAGGCAAATTTAAAGGGCCGCACTTTGTTGCGCTGTGGTTCTTCCGGTT
TTAAAGCCGTCGGCTTCACCTTTTGCACCATGTGATTGCCTCCAGCTGCCTGACTTTGGTTCAGTATCGG
TCCCTGGATGGTTGCGATTTTCATCAAGCTCGTGCCTCCAAGAGATGAGTTGCTCGTTCTGCCGGCTGAT
GAGCCATTGCCACCAGCCCCCACCTCCGTCGCTCCAACAGTTCTACCTCCATTTCCACCTACATTGGTCG
GGTAACCCAATTGTGGCTGGGAGATGGTGACACGCACAGATGCCCGTCGATTTGGATGGCTACTGGGTGG
TACCAAAGAAAGTCTTAAATGTATGGCCAGTCTGTCCATTAGGTTTGGATAGCCGCCGTGTTTGCGCCAG
AAGGAGCTCGAACGCGACGTGCTGGTGGAGTGGCAGCTCGAGGCGGGAGACGACGACGAGTGCCGAAGGA
TGCCGGCGCCAGAGAACCGGAAGCTGCTGTGGGCAGTGCCTGTCGTCCTGCGCCCACTTCCCGCGGCTCC
GCTAGTCCCGTTCACGACATTACGGAAACTAACCGTGCCCATGCTCCTGCTGCTCGCCGTTCGCTGTTGC
ATCAAAGGTCGTTCGGCGGGCTCTACGCCACTCCTTCTGCTAGGAGCTC
