[The description below was written by a language model from this plasmid's Addgene catalogue record.]
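Description:
pME18ST-d5-HT2A is a mammalian expression plasmid built on the pME18ST backbone and carrying the coding sequence of the Drosophila melanogaster serotonin receptor 5-HT2A (serotonin receptor 2, isoform A; gene CG1056). It is propagated in E. coli under ampicillin selection; the record gives the copy number as unknown and does not describe the origin of replication. The promoter is also not stated explicitly. The listed sequencing primers, one of the pcDL type upstream and one reading back from an SV40 polyadenylation signal downstream, indicate that the insert sits between a pcDL-family promoter region and an SV40 poly(A) signal, but no feature table is available to confirm the layout of the expression cassette.

The receptor open reading frame was inserted by restriction cloning between XhoI at the 5′ end and NotI at the 3′ end, and both sites remain intact. A vertebrate Kozak consensus was placed immediately upstream of the start codon to favour efficient translation initiation in mammalian cells. No epitope tags, reporters or mammalian selection markers are recorded. The insert was cloned from a transgenic fly line carrying a UAS-d5-HT2A transgene and differs at a few positions from the GenBank reference sequence. The depositor regards it as a functional variant.

According to the record, the plasmid can be used directly for heterologous expression of the fly receptor in HEK cells. It is associated with a study in which small-molecule drug screening in Drosophila identified the 5-HT2A receptor as a target for modulating feeding.
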