Addgene plasmid #53109: pME18ST-d5-HT2A
Purpose: Expression of Drosophila 5-HT2A
Depositing lab: Leslie Vosshall. Depositing organization: Rockefeller University. Publication: Small molecule drug screening in Drosophila identifies the 5HT2A receptor as a feeding modulation target. Gasque G, Conway S, Huang J, Rao Y, Vosshall LB. Sci Rep. 2013;3:srep02120. doi: 10.1038/srep02120. PubMed 23817146.
Backbone
  Vector backbone: pME18ST
Growth in bacteria
  Bacterial resistance: Ampicillin, 100 μg/mL
  Growth temperature: 37°C
  Growth strain: DH5alpha
  Copy number: Unknown
Gene/Insert
  Gene/Insert name: 5HT2A (alt name: serotonin receptor 2, isoform A)
  Species: D. melanogaster (fly)
  Entrez Gene: 5-HT2 (a.k.a. Dmel_CG1056, 5-HT2Dro, 5-HT[2]Dro, 5-HT[[2Dro]], 5-HT[[2]], 5-HT[[2]]Dro, 5-ht2Dro, 5HT-R82A, 5HT-dro[[1]], 5HT2-Dro, 5HT2Dro, 5HT[[2Dro]], CG1056, Dm5HT2, Dmel\CG1056, d5-HT2, l(3)82CDb)
  Cloning method: Restriction Enzyme; 5′ cloning site XhoI (not destroyed); 3′ cloning site NotI (not destroyed)
  Sequencing primers: 5′ pcDL-F (5'-GTTGCCTTTACTTCTAGGCCT-3'); 3′ SV40pA-R (5'-GAAATTTGTGATGCTATTGC-3')
Terms and licenses: Academic/Nonprofit Terms; Industry Terms: Not Available to Industry
Depositor comments: Note that this plasmid has a few differences from the Entrez Genbank reference sequence for Drosophila 5-HT2A. It was cloned from transgenic fly that has UAS-d5-HT2A (Bloomington #24504) and can be considered a functional variant. Plasmid can be directly used for expression in HEK cells. Insert cloned into the NotI and XhoI sites. Has a vertebrate Kozak sequence (GCCACC) immediately upstream of the ATG.
How to cite: pME18ST-d5-HT2A was a gift from Leslie Vosshall (Addgene plasmid # 53109 ; http://n2t.net/addgene:53109 ; RRID:Addgene_53109)
